Addgene plasmid #109131: pCAG-CoChR-mRuby2-ST
Purpose: Cation channelrhodopsin CoChR fused to mRuby2 fluorophore and targeted to the neuronal soma and proximal dendrites
Depositing lab: Hillel Adesnik. Publication: Precise multimodal optical control of neural ensemble activity. Mardinly AR, Oldenburg IA, Pegard NC, Sridharan S, Lyall EH, Chesnov K, Brohawn SG, Waller L, Adesnik H. Nat Neurosci. 2018 Apr 30. pii: 10.1038/s41593-018-0139-8. doi: 10.1038/s41593-018-0139-8. PubMed 29713079.
Backbone
  Vector backbone: pCAGGS
  Backbone size w/o insert (bp): 5828
  Total vector size (bp): 7625
  Vector type: Mammalian Expression
Growth in bacteria
  Bacterial resistance: Ampicillin, 100 μg/mL
  Growth temperature: 37°C
  Growth strain: DH5alpha
  Copy number: High Copy
Gene/Insert
  Gene/Insert name: CoChR-mRuby2-ST
  Insert size (bp): 1797
  Promoter: CAG
  Cloning method: Ligation Independent Cloning
  Sequencing primers: 5′ Custom; 3′ WPRE_R
Terms and licenses: Academic/Nonprofit Terms; Industry Terms: Not Available to Industry
How to cite: pCAG-CoChR-mRuby2-ST was a gift from Hillel Adesnik (Addgene plasmid # 109131 ; http://n2t.net/addgene:109131 ; RRID:Addgene_109131)
