[The description below was written by a language model from this plasmid's Addgene catalogue record and pLannotate feature annotations shown in this document.]
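Description:
pCAG-CoChR-mRuby2-ST is a mammalian expression plasmid built on the pCAGGS backbone, catalogued at about 7.6 kb (the sequenced record is slightly longer than the listed total). It is propagated in E. coli through a high-copy ColE1/pUC-type origin and selected with ampicillin via the β-lactamase gene and its native promoter. The backbone also retains lac promoter/operator remnants, a T3 promoter, and an SV40 origin with an adjacent SV40 poly(A) signal. No mammalian selection marker is annotated, which fits transient expression.

The payload is a single fusion open reading frame driven by the CAG promoter, annotated here as the CMV immediate-early enhancer, the chicken β-actin promoter and a chimeric β-actin/β-globin intron, a combination that gives strong, broadly active expression. The coding region begins with CoChR, a high-photocurrent cation channelrhodopsin from Chloromonas oogama, followed in frame by the red fluorescent protein mRuby2. It ends with a fragment of the rat voltage-gated potassium channel Kcnb1 (Kv2.1). This fragment is evidently the "ST" element, which restricts the opsin to the neuronal soma and proximal dendrites rather than letting it spread into distal neurites. Downstream lie a short chimeric intron, a WPRE that enhances transcript stability and expression, and a bovine growth hormone poly(A) signal, with the backbone's rabbit β-globin poly(A) further along.

The construct is intended for optogenetic excitation of neurons, with mRuby2 marking the expressing cells. Confining the opsin to the soma reduces unintended activation of passing processes. This suits the spatially targeted optical control of neural ensembles described in the associated publication.
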