Features (pLannotate 1.2.2; 25 found; start..end, strand, type, name):
      5..384     +  enhancer       CMV enhancer: human cytomegalovirus immediate early enhancer
    386..661     +  promoter       chicken β-actin promoter: No description available
    662..1678    +  intron         chimeric intron: chimera between introns from chicken β-actin and rabbit β-globin
   1676..1732    +  CDS            HBB (fragment): HBB_LEPEU - Experimental evidence at protein level: Swiss-Prot protein existence level 1. Involved in oxygen transport from the lung to the various peripheral tissues. From Lepus europaeus (European hare).
   1739..2602    +  CDS            CoChR: high-photocurrent channelrhodopsin from Chloromonas oogama (Shemesh et al., 2017)
   2618..3328    +  CDS            mRuby2: mRuby2 is a basic (constitutively fluorescent) red fluorescent protein published in 2012, derived from Entacmaea quadricolor. It has moderate acid sensitivity.
   3311..3532    +  CDS            Kcnb1 (fragment): KCNB1_RAT - Experimental evidence at protein level: Swiss-Prot protein existence level 1. Voltage-gated potassium channel that mediates transmembrane potassium transport in excitable membranes, primarily in the brain, but also in the pancreas and cardiovascular system. Contributes to the regulation of the action potential (AP) repolarization, duration and frequency of repetitive AP firing in neurons, muscle cells and endocrine cells and plays a role in homeostatic attenuation of electrical excitability throughout the brain (PubMed:10024359, PubMed:10618149, PubMed:12451110, PubMed:17379638, Pu
   3552..3684    +  intron         chimeric intron: chimera between introns from human β-globin and immunoglobulin heavy chain genes
   3693..4281    +  misc_feature   WPRE: woodchuck hepatitis virus posttranscriptional regulatory element
   4285..4301    +  misc_feature   MCS (fragment): pUC18/19 multiple cloning site
   4314..4425    +  polyA_signal   bGH poly(A) signal: bovine growth hormone polyadenylation signal
   4521..4539    -  promoter       T3 promoter: promoter for bacteriophage T3 RNA polymerase
   4598..4672    +  CDS            HBB (fragment): HBB_PONPY - Experimental evidence at transcript level: Swiss-Prot protein existence level 2. Involved in oxygen transport from the lung to the various peripheral tissues. From Pongo pygmaeus (Bornean orangutan).
   4743..4798    +  polyA_signal   β-globin poly(A) signal: rabbit β-globin polyadenylation signal (Gil and Proudfoot, 1987)
   5183..5199    -  protein_bind   lac operator: The lac repressor binds to the lac operator to inhibit transcription in E. coli. This inhibition can be relieved by adding lactose or isopropyl-β-D-thiogalactopyranoside (IPTG). lac repressor encoded by lacI
   5207..5237    -  promoter       lac promoter: promoter for the E. coli lac operon
   5252..5273    -  protein_bind   CAP binding site: CAP binding activates transcription in the presence of cAMP. E. coli catabolite activator protein
   5286..5325    -  CDS            lacI (fragment): lac repressor; lacI; The lac repressor binds to the lac operator to inhibit transcription in E. coli. This inhibition can be relieved by adding lactose or isopropyl-β-D-thiogalactopyranoside (IPTG).
   5332..5354    +  promoter       SV40 promoter (fragment): SV40 enhancer and early promoter
   5378..5513    +  rep_origin     SV40 ori: SV40 origin of replication
   5533..5667    +  polyA_signal   SV40 poly(A) signal: SV40 polyadenylation signal
   5669..5723    -  CDS            lacI (fragment): lac repressor; lacI; The lac repressor binds to the lac operator to inhibit transcription in E. coli. This inhibition can be relieved by adding lactose or isopropyl-β-D-thiogalactopyranoside (IPTG).
   5906..6494    -  rep_origin     ori: high-copy-number ColE1/pMB1/pBR322/pUC origin of replication
   6665..7525    -  CDS            AmpR: β-lactamase; bla; confers resistance to ampicillin, carbenicillin, and related antibiotics
   7526..7630    -  promoter       AmpR promoter: bla
>Addgene plasmid #109131 | pCAG-CoChR-mRuby2-ST | addgene full sequence | sequence record 213556 | Addgene NGS Result
GGTCGACATTGATTATTGACTAGTTATTAATAGTAATCAATTACGGGGTCATTAGTTCATAGCCCATATA
TGGAGTTCCGCGTTACATAACTTACGGTAAATGGCCCGCCTGGCTGACCGCCCAACGACCCCCGCCCATT
GACGTCAATAATGACGTATGTTCCCATAGTAACGCCAATAGGGACTTTCCATTGACGTCAATGGGTGGAG
TATTTACGGTAAACTGCCCACTTGGCAGTACATCAAGTGTATCATATGCCAAGTACGCCCCCTATTGACG
TCAATGACGGTAAATGGCCCGCCTGGCATTATGCCCAGTACATGACCTTATGGGACTTTCCTACTTGGCA
GTACATCTACGTATTAGTCATCGCTATTACCATGGTCGAGGTGAGCCCCACGTTCTGCTTCACTCTCCCC
ATCTCCCCCCCCTCCCCACCCCCAATTTTGTATTTATTTATTTTTTAATTATTTTGTGCAGCGATGGGGG
CGGGGGGGGGGGGGGCGCGCGCCAGGGGGGGCGGGGGGGGGGGGGGGGGGGGGGGGGGCGGGGCGGAGAG
GTGCGGCGGCAGCCAATCAGAGCGGCGCGCTCCGAAAGTTTCCTTTTATGGCGAGGCGGCGGCGGCGGCG
GCCCTATAAAAAGCGAAGCGCGCGGCGGGCGGGAGTCGCTGCGCGCTGCCTTCGCCCCGTGCCCCGCTCC
GCCGCCGCCTCGCGCCGCCCGCCCCGGCTCTGACTGACCGCGTTACTCCCACAGGTGAGCGGGCGGGACG
GCCCTTCTCCTCCGGGCTGTAATTAGCGCTTGGTTTAATGACGGCTTGTTTCTTTTCTGTGGCTGCGTGA
AAGCCTTGAGGGGCTCCGGGAGGGCCCTTTGTGCGGGGGGAGCGGCTCGGGGGGTGCGTGCGTGTGTGTG
TGCGTGGGGAGCGCCGCGTGCGGCTCCGCGCTGCCCGGCGGCTGTGAGCGCTGCGGGCGCGGCGCGGGGC
TTTGTGCGCTCCGCAGTGTGCGCGAGGGGAGCGCGGCCGGGGGCGGTGCCCCGCGGTGCGGGGGGGGCTG
CGAGGGGAACAAAGGCTGCGTGCGGGGTGTGTGCGTGGGGGGGTGAGCAGGGGGTGTGGGCGCGTCGGTC
GGGCTGCAACCCCCCCTGCACCCCCCTCCCCGAGTTGCTGAGCACGGCCCGGCTTCGGGTGCGGGGCTCC
GTACGGGGCGTGGCGCGGGGCTCGCCGTGCCGGGCGGGGGGTGGCGGCAGGTGGGGGTGCCGGGCGGGGC
GGGGCCGCCTCGGGCCGGGGAGGGCTCGGGGGAGGGGCGCGGCGGCCCCCGGAGCGCCGGCGGCTGTCGA
GGCGCGGCGAGCCGCAGCCATTGCCTTTTATGGTAATCGTGCGAGAGGGCGCAGGGACTTCCTTTGTCCC
AAATCTGTGCGGAGCCGAAATCTGGGAGGCGCCGCCGCACCCCCTCTAGCGGGCGCGGGGCGAAGCGGTG
CGGCGCCGGCAGGAAGGAAATGGGCGGGGAGGGCCTTCGTGCGTCGCCGCGCCGCCGTCCCCTTCTCCCT
CTCCAGCCTCGGGGCTGTCCGCGGGGGGACGGCTGCCTTCGGGGGGGACGGGGCAGGGCGGGGTTCGGCT
TCTGGCGTGTGACCGGCGGCTCTAGAGCCTCTGCTAACCATGTTCATGCCTTCTTCTTTTTCCTACAGCT
CCTGGGCAACGTGCTGGTTATTGTGCTGTCTCATCATTTTGGCAAAGAATTCGGTACCATGCTGGGAAAC
GGCAGCGCCATTGTGCCTATCGACCAGTGCTTTTGCCTGGCTTGGACCGACAGCCTGGGAAGCGATACAG
AGCAGCTGGTGGCCAACATCCTCCAGTGGTTCGCCTTCGGCTTCAGCATCCTGATCCTGATGTTCTACGC
CTACCAGACTTGGAGAGCCACTTGCGGTTGGGAGGAGGTCTACGTCTGTTGCGTCGAGCTGACCAAGGTC
ATCATCGAGTTCTTCCACGAGTTCGACGACCCCAGCATGCTGTACCTGGCTAACGGACACCGAGTCCAGT
GGCTGAGATACGCAGAGTGGCTGCTGACTTGTCCCGTCATCCTGATCCACCTGAGCAACCTGACCGGCCT
GAAGGACGACTACAGCAAGCGGACCATGAGGCTGCTGGTGTCAGACGTGGGAACCATCGTGTGGGGAGCT
ACAAGCGCCATGAGCACAGGCTACGTCAAGGTCATCTTCTTCGTGCTGGGTTGCATCTACGGCGCCAACA
CCTTCTTCCACGCCGCCAAGGTGTATATCGAGAGCTACCACGTGGTGCCAAAGGGCAGACCTAGAACCGT
CGTGCGGATCATGGCTTGGCTGTTCTTCCTGTCTTGGGGCATGTTCCCCGTGCTGTTCGTCGTGGGACCA
GAAGGATTCGACGCCATCAGCGTGTACGGCTCTACCATTGGCCACACCATCATCGACCTCATGAGCAAGA
ATTGTTGGGGCCTGCTGGGACACTATCTGAGAGTGCTGATCCACCAGCACATCATCATCTACGGCGACAT
CCGGAAGAAGACCAAGATCAACGTGGCCGGCGAGGAGATGGAAGTGGAGACCATGGTGGACCAGGAGGAC
GAGGAGACAGTGGCGGCCGCACCGGTAATGGTGTCTAAGGGCGAAGAGCTGATCAAGGAAAATATGCGTA
TGAAGGTGGTCATGGAAGGTTCGGTCAACGGCCACCAATTCAAATGCACAGGTGAAGGAGAAGGCAATCC
GTACATGGGAACTCAAACCATGAGGATCAAAGTCATCGAGGGAGGACCCCTGCCATTTGCCTTTGACATT
CTTGCCACGTCGTTCATGTATGGCAGCCGTACTTTTATCAAGTACCCGAAAGGCATTCCTGATTTCTTTA
AACAGTCCTTTCCTGAGGGTTTTACTTGGGAAAGAGTTACGAGATACGAAGATGGTGGAGTCGTCACCGT
CATGCAGGACACCAGCCTTGAGGATGGCTGTCTCGTTTACCACGTCCAAGTCAGAGGGGTAAACTTTCCC
TCCAATGGTCCCGTGATGCAGAAGAAGACCAAGGGTTGGGAGCCTAATACAGAGATGATGTATCCAGCAG
ATGGTGGTCTGAGGGGATACACTCATATGGCACTGAAAGTTGATGGTGGTGGCCATCTGTCTTGCTCTTT
CGTAACAACTTACAGGTCAAAAAAGACCGTCGGGAACATCAAGATGCCCGGTATCCATGCCGTTGATCAC
CGCCTGGAAAGGTTAGAGGAAAGTGACAATGAAATGTTCGTAGTACAACGCGAACACGCAGTTGCCAAGT
TCGCCGGGCTTGGTGGTGGGATGGACGAGCTGTACAAGGCCCTAGAGCAGTCCCAGCCCATCCTCAACAC
CAAGGAGATGGCCCCGCAGAGCAAGCCTCCAGAGGAGCTGGAGATGAGCAGCATGCCCAGCCCCGTGGCC
CCTCTGCCCGCTCGCACGGAGGGCGTCATCGACATGCGGAGCATGTCCAGCATTGACAGCTTCATCAGCT
GTGCCACGGACTTCCCTGAAGCCACCAGATTCTAAGGACTCGAGGCCGCAGGTAAGTATCAAGGTTACAA
GACAGGTTTAAGGAGACCAATAGAAACTGGGCTTGTCGAGACAGAGAAGACTCTTGCGTTTCTGATAGGC
ACCTATTGGTCTTACTGACATCCACTTTGCCTTTCTCTCCACAGGTGTCGACAATCAACCTCTGGATTAC
AAAATTTGTGAAAGATTGACTGGTATTCTTAACTATGTTGCTCCTTTTACGCTATGTGGATACGCTGCTT
TAATGCCTTTGTATCATGCTATTGCTTCCCGTATGGCTTTCATTTTCTCCTCCTTGTATAAATCCTGGTT
GCTGTCTCTTTATGAGGAGTTGTGGCCCGTTGTCAGGCAACGTGGCGTGGTGTGCACTGTGTTTGCTGAC
GCAACCCCCACTGGTTGGGGCATTGCCACCACCTGTCAGCTCCTTTCCGGGACTTTCGCTTTCCCCCTCC
CTATTGCCACGGCGGAACTCATCGCCGCCTGCCTTGCCCGCTGCTGGACAGGGGCTCGGCTGTTGGGCAC
TGACAATTCCGTGGTGTTGTCGGGGAAGCTGACGTCCTTTCCATGGCTGCTCGCCTGTGTTGCCACCTGG
ATTCTGCGCGGGACGTCCTTCTGCTACGTCCCTTCGGCCCTCAATCCAGCGGACCTTCCTTCCCGCGGCC
TGCTGCCGGCTCTGCGGCCTCTTCCGCGTCTTCGCCTTCGCCCTCAGACGAGTCGGATCTCCCTTTGGGC
CGCCTCCCCGCCTGGAATTCGAGCTCGGTACGATCAGCCTCGACTGTGCCTTCTAGTTGCCAGCCATCTG
TTGTTTGCCCCTCCCCCGTGCCTTCCTTGACCCTGGAAGGTGCCACTCCCACTGTCCTTTCCTAATAAAA
TGAGGAAATTGCATCGCATTGTCTGAGTAGGTGTCATTCTATTCTGGGGGGTGGGGTGGGGCAGGACAGC
AAGGGGGAGGATTGGGAAGACAATAGCCCAGCTTTTGTTCCCTTTAGTGAGGGTTAATTGCGCGCTTGGC
GTAATCATGGTCATAGCTGTTTCCTGTGTGAAATTGTTATCCGCTAATTCACTCCTCAGGTGCAGGCTGC
CTATCAGAAGGTGGTGGCTGGTGTGGCCAATGCCCTGGCTCACAAATACCACTGAGATCTTTTTCCCTCT
GCCAAAAATTATGGGGACATCATGAAGCCCCTTGAGCATCTGACTTCTGGCTAATAAAGGAAATTTATTT
TCATTGCAATAGTGTGTTGGAATTTTTTGTGTCTCTCACTCGGAAGGACATATGGGAGGGCAAATCATTT
AAAACATCAGAATGAGTATTTGGTTTAGAGTTTGGCAACATATGCCCATATGCTGGCTGCCATGAACAAA
GGTTGGCTATAAAGAGGTCATCAGTATATGAAACAGCCCCCTGCTGTCCATTCCTTATTCCATAGAAAAG
CCTTGACTTGAGGTTAGATTTTTTTTATATTTTGTTTTGTGTTATTTTTTTCTTTAACATCCCTAAAATT
TTCCTTACATGTTTTACTAGCCAGATTTTTCCTCCTCTCCTGACTACTCCCAGTCATAGCTGTCCCTCTT
CTCTTATGGAGATCCCTCGACCTGCAGCCCAAGCTTGGCGTAATCATGGTCATAGCTGTTTCCTGTGTGA
AATTGTTATCCGCTCACAATTCCACACAACATACGAGCCGGAAGCATAAAGTGTAAAGCCTGGGGTGCCT
AATGAGTGAGCTAACTCACATTAATTGCGTTGCGCTCACTGCCCGCTTTCCAGTCGGGAAACCTGTCGTG
CCAGCGGATCCGCATCTCAATTAGTCAGCAACCATAGTCCCGCCCCTAACTCCGCCCATCCCGCCCCTAA
CTCCGCCCAGTTCCGCCCATTCTCCGCCCCATGGCTGACTAATTTTTTTTATTTATGCAGAGGCCGAGGC
CGCCTCGGCCTCTGAGCTATTCCAGAAGTAGTGAGGAGGCTTTTTTGGAGGCCTAGGCTTTTGCAAAAAG
CTAACTTGTTTATTGCAGCTTATAATGGTTACAAATAAAGCAATAGCATCACAAATTTCACAAATAAAGC
ATTTTTTTCACTGCATTCTAGTTGTGGTTTGTCCAAACTCATCAATGTATCTTATCATGTCTGGATCCGC
TGCATTAATGAATCGGCCAACGCGCGGGGAGAGGCGGTTTGCGTATTGGGCGCTCTTCCGCTTCCTCGCT
CACTGACTCGCTGCGCTCGGTCGTTCGGCTGCGGCGAGCGGTATCAGCTCACTCAAAGGCGGTAATACGG
TTATCCACAGAATCAGGGGATAACGCAGGAAAGAACATGTGAGCAAAAGGCCAGCAAAAGGCCAGGAACC
GTAAAAAGGCCGCGTTGCTGGCGTTTTTCCATAGGCTCCGCCCCCCTGACGAGCATCACAAAAATCGACG
CTCAAGTCAGAGGTGGCGAAACCCGACAGGACTATAAAGATACCAGGCGTTTCCCCCTGGAAGCTCCCTC
GTGCGCTCTCCTGTTCCGACCCTGCCGCTTACCGGATACCTGTCCGCCTTTCTCCCTTCGGGAAGCGTGG
CGCTTTCTCATAGCTCACGCTGTAGGTATCTCAGTTCGGTGTAGGTCGTTCGCTCCAAGCTGGGCTGTGT
GCACGAACCCCCCGTTCAGCCCGACCGCTGCGCCTTATCCGGTAACTATCGTCTTGAGTCCAACCCGGTA
AGACACGACTTATCGCCACTGGCAGCAGCCACTGGTAACAGGATTAGCAGAGCGAGGTATGTAGGCGGTG
CTACAGAGTTCTTGAAGTGGTGGCCTAACTACGGCTACACTAGAAGAACAGTATTTGGTATCTGCGCTCT
GCTGAAGCCAGTTACCTTCGGAAAAAGAGTTGGTAGCTCTTGATCCGGCAAACAAACCACCGCTGGTAGC
GGTGGTTTTTTTGTTTGCAAGCAGCAGATTACGCGCAGAAAAAAAGGATCTCAAGAAGATCCTTTGATCT
TTTCTACGGGGTCTGACGCTCAGTGGAACGAAAACTCACGTTAAGGGATTTTGGTCATGAGATTATCAAA
AAGGATCTTCACCTAGATCCTTTTAAATTAAAAATGAAGTTTTAAATCAATCTAAAGTATATATGAGTAA
ACTTGGTCTGACAGTTACCAATGCTTAATCAGTGAGGCACCTATCTCAGCGATCTGTCTATTTCGTTCAT
CCATAGTTGCCTGACTCCCCGTCGTGTAGATAACTACGATACGGGAGGGCTTACCATCTGGCCCCAGTGC
TGCAATGATACCGCGAGACCCACGCTCACCGGCTCCAGATTTATCAGCAATAAACCAGCCAGCCGGAAGG
GCCGAGCGCAGAAGTGGTCCTGCAACTTTATCCGCCTCCATCCAGTCTATTAATTGTTGCCGGGAAGCTA
GAGTAAGTAGTTCGCCAGTTAATAGTTTGCGCAACGTTGTTGCCATTGCTACAGGCATCGTGGTGTCACG
CTCGTCGTTTGGTATGGCTTCATTCAGCTCCGGTTCCCAACGATCAAGGCGAGTTACATGATCCCCCATG
TTGTGCAAAAAAGCGGTTAGCTCCTTCGGTCCTCCGATCGTTGTCAGAAGTAAGTTGGCCGCAGTGTTAT
CACTCATGGTTATGGCAGCACTGCATAATTCTCTTACTGTCATGCCATCCGTAAGATGCTTTTCTGTGAC
TGGTGAGTACTCAACCAAGTCATTCTGAGAATAGTGTATGCGGCGACCGAGTTGCTCTTGCCCGGCGTCA
ATACGGGATAATACCGCGCCACATAGCAGAACTTTAAAAGTGCTCATCATTGGAAAACGTTCTTCGGGGC
GAAAACTCTCAAGGATCTTACCGCTGTTGAGATCCAGTTCGATGTAACCCACTCGTGCACCCAACTGATC
TTCAGCATCTTTTACTTTCACCAGCGTTTCTGGGTGAGCAAAAACAGGAAGGCAAAATGCCGCAAAAAAG
GGAATAAGGGCGACACGGAAATGTTGAATACTCATACTCTTCCTTTTTCAATATTATTGAAGCATTTATC
AGGGTTATTGTCTCATGAGCGGATACATATTTGAATGTATTTAGAAAAATAAACAAATAGGGGTTCCGCG
CACATTTCCCCGAAAAGTGCCACCTG
