>Addgene plasmid #109131 | pCAG-CoChR-mRuby2-ST | depositor partial sequence | sequence record 211244 | pCAG-CoChR-mRuby2-ST sequence 1797 bps
ATGCTGGGAAACGGCAGCGCCATTGTGCCTATCGACCAGTGCTTTTGCCTGGCTTGGACCGACAGCCTGG
GAAGCGATACAGAGCAGCTGGTGGCCAACATCCTCCAGTGGTTCGCCTTCGGCTTCAGCATCCTGATCCT
GATGTTCTACGCCTACCAGACTTGGAGAGCCACTTGCGGTTGGGAGGAGGTCTACGTCTGTTGCGTCGAG
CTGACCAAGGTCATCATCGAGTTCTTCCACGAGTTCGACGACCCCAGCATGCTGTACCTGGCTAACGGAC
ACCGAGTCCAGTGGCTGAGATACGCAGAGTGGCTGCTGACTTGTCCCGTCATCCTGATCCACCTGAGCAA
CCTGACCGGCCTGAAGGACGACTACAGCAAGCGGACCATGAGGCTGCTGGTGTCAGACGTGGGAACCATC
GTGTGGGGAGCTACAAGCGCCATGAGCACAGGCTACGTCAAGGTCATCTTCTTCGTGCTGGGTTGCATCT
ACGGCGCCAACACCTTCTTCCACGCCGCCAAGGTGTATATCGAGAGCTACCACGTGGTGCCAAAGGGCAG
ACCTAGAACCGTCGTGCGGATCATGGCTTGGCTGTTCTTCCTGTCTTGGGGCATGTTCCCCGTGCTGTTC
GTCGTGGGACCAGAAGGATTCGACGCCATCAGCGTGTACGGCTCTACCATTGGCCACACCATCATCGACC
TCATGAGCAAGAATTGTTGGGGCCTGCTGGGACACTATCTGAGAGTGCTGATCCACCAGCACATCATCAT
CTACGGCGACATCCGGAAGAAGACCAAGATCAACGTGGCCGGCGAGGAGATGGAAGTGGAGACCATGGTG
GACCAGGAGGACGAGGAGACAGTGGCGGCCGCACCGGTAATGGTGTCTAAGGGCGAAGAGCTGATCAAGG
AAAATATGCGTATGAAGGTGGTCATGGAAGGTTCGGTCAACGGCCACCAATTCAAATGCACAGGTGAAGG
AGAAGGCAATCCGTACATGGGAACTCAAACCATGAGGATCAAAGTCATCGAGGGAGGACCCCTGCCATTT
GCCTTTGACATTCTTGCCACGTCGTTCATGTATGGCAGCCGTACTTTTATCAAGTACCCGAAAGGCATTC
CTGATTTCTTTAAACAGTCCTTTCCTGAGGGTTTTACTTGGGAAAGAGTTACGAGATACGAAGATGGTGG
AGTCGTCACCGTCATGCAGGACACCAGCCTTGAGGATGGCTGTCTCGTTTACCACGTCCAAGTCAGAGGG
GTAAACTTTCCCTCCAATGGTCCCGTGATGCAGAAGAAGACCAAGGGTTGGGAGCCTAATACAGAGATGA
TGTATCCAGCAGATGGTGGTCTGAGGGGATACACTCATATGGCACTGAAAGTTGATGGTGGTGGCCATCT
GTCTTGCTCTTTCGTAACAACTTACAGGTCAAAAAAGACCGTCGGGAACATCAAGATGCCCGGTATCCAT
GCCGTTGATCACCGCCTGGAAAGGTTAGAGGAAAGTGACAATGAAATGTTCGTAGTACAACGCGAACACG
CAGTTGCCAAGTTCGCCGGGCTTGGTGGTGGGATGGACGAGCTGTACAAGGCCCTAGAGCAGTCCCAGCC
CATCCTCAACACCAAGGAGATGGCCCCGCAGAGCAAGCCTCCAGAGGAGCTGGAGATGAGCAGCATGCCC
AGCCCCGTGGCCCCTCTGCCCGCACGCACGGAGGGCGTCATCGACATGCGGAGCATGTCCAGCATTGACA
GCTTCATCAGCTGTGCCACGGACTTCCCTGAAGCCACCAGATTCTAA
